Addgene plasmid #83890: pLV-dCas9-KRAB-PGK-HygR
Purpose: Lentiviral Sp dCas9-KRAB fusion with Hygromycin B resistance cassette.
Depositing lab: Charles Gersbach. Depositing organization: Duke University. Publication: CRISPR-Cas9 epigenome editing enables high-throughput screening for functional regulatory elements in the human genome. Klann TS, Black JB, Chellappan M, Safi A, Song L, Hilton IB, Crawford GE, Reddy TE, Gersbach CA. Nat Biotechnol. 2017 Apr 3. doi: 10.1038/nbt.3853. PubMed 28369033.
Backbone
  Vector backbone: FUGW
  Total vector size (bp): 15000
  Vector type: Lentiviral, CRISPR
  Selectable markers: Hygromycin
Growth in bacteria
  Bacterial resistance: Ampicillin, 100 μg/mL
  Growth temperature: 37°C
  Growth strain: NEB Stable
  Copy number: High Copy
Gene/Insert 1
  Gene/Insert name: humanized dead Cas9 KRAB
  Species: S. Pyogenes
  Mutation: D10A and H840A
  Promoter: Human Ubiquitin C Promoter
  Tag / fusion protein: Flag (N terminal on insert)
  Cloning method: Gibson Cloning
  Sequencing primers: 5′ TGGACGCCACACTGATTCAT; 3′ CTACCGGTGGATGTGGAATG
Gene/Insert 2
  Gene/Insert name: aminoglycoside phosphotransferase from E. coli (alt names: aph(4)-Ia; Hygromycin resistance gene)
  Species: E. coli
  Insert size (bp): 1026
  Promoter: mouse phosphoglycerate kinase 1 promoter
  Cloning method: Gibson Cloning
  Sequencing primers: 5′ AGCTTACTAAGCCAGATGTG; 3′ ATGAAAGCCATACGGGAAGC
Terms and licenses: Academic/Nonprofit Terms; Industry Terms: Not Available to Industry
How to cite: pLV-dCas9-KRAB-PGK-HygR was a gift from Charles Gersbach (Addgene plasmid # 83890 ; http://n2t.net/addgene:83890 ; RRID:Addgene_83890)
