[The description below was written by a language model from this plasmid's Addgene catalogue record and pLannotate feature annotations shown in this document.]
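Description:
pLV-dCas9-KRAB-PGK-HygR is an HIV-1-based lentiviral transfer plasmid built on the FUGW backbone for stable delivery of a CRISPR interference repressor into mammalian cells. It is propagated in E. coli through a high-copy ColE1/pUC-type origin with ampicillin resistance. The backbone outside the viral region also carries an f1 origin and an SV40/EM7-driven bleomycin/Zeocin resistance cassette. The catalogue lists the size as about 15 kb, whereas the two annotated full sequences (depositor and repository sequencing) are roughly 15.9 kb. They show the same feature set in the same order, differing only in numbering origin and by a few bases.

Viral genomic RNA is transcribed from a CMV enhancer/promoter fused to a truncated 5' LTR. It includes the Ψ packaging signal with a gag fragment, the RRE for Rev-dependent export, the cPPT/CTS, a WPRE to enhance expression, and a truncated 3' LTR followed by a bGH polyadenylation signal.

The payload has two expression units. The human ubiquitin C promoter drives a humanized Streptococcus pyogenes Cas9 carrying the D10A and H840A mutations that abolish nuclease activity. It has an N-terminal 3xFLAG tag and is fused at its C terminus to the KRAB repression domain of ZNF10. Downstream, the mouse PGK promoter drives the E. coli hygromycin phosphotransferase gene, allowing hygromycin B selection of transduced cells. Two loxP sites annotated on the same strand flank both units, which would in principle permit Cre-mediated excision of the integrated cassette. Remnants of a pBluescript-type cloning region lie just upstream of the UbC promoter.

No guide RNA cassette is annotated, so guides must be supplied separately. The associated publication used epigenome editing for high-throughput screening of functional regulatory elements in the human genome.
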