Features (pLannotate 1.2.2; 45 found; start..end, strand, type, name):
     31..83      -  misc_feature   bom (fragment): basis of mobility region from pBR322
    238..617     +  enhancer       CMV enhancer: human cytomegalovirus immediate early enhancer
    618..817     +  promoter       CMV promoter: human cytomegalovirus (CMV) immediate early promoter
    835..1015    +  LTR            5' LTR (truncated): truncated 5' long terminal repeat (LTR) from HIV-1
   1062..1187    +  misc_feature   HIV-1 Ψ: packaging signal of human immunodeficiency virus type 1
   1171..1534    +  CDS            HIV-1 gag (fragment): gag protein from human immunodeficiency virus 1; gag
   1680..1913    +  misc_feature   RRE: The Rev response element (RRE) of HIV-1 allows for Rev-dependent mRNA export from the nucleus to the cytoplasm.
   2290..2390    +  CDS            Rev (fragment): human immunodeficiency virus 1 (HIV-1) Rev protein; rev; enhances nuclear export of unspliced and incompletely spliced viral mRNAs
   2440..2557    +  misc_feature   cPPT/CTS: central polypurine tract and central termination sequence of HIV-1
   2602..2635    +  protein_bind   loxP: Cre-mediated recombination occurs in the 8-bp core sequence (GCATACAT). Cre recombinase
   2653..2671    -  rep_origin     f1 ori (fragment): f1 bacteriophage origin of replication; arrow indicates direction of (+) strand synthesis
   2676..2831    -  CDS            lacZα (fragment): LacZα fragment of β-galactosidase; lacZ fragment
   2839..2857    +  promoter       T7 promoter: promoter for bacteriophage T7 RNA polymerase
   2866..2889    -  misc_feature   MCS (fragment): pBluescript multiple cloning site
   2905..2923    -  promoter       T3 promoter: promoter for bacteriophage T3 RNA polymerase
   2966..2988    -  protein_bind   lac operator (fragment): The lac repressor binds to the lac operator to inhibit transcription in E. coli. This inhibition can be relieved by adding lactose or isopropyl-β-D-thiogalactopyranoside (IPTG). lac repressor encoded by lacI
   2992..3022    -  promoter       lac promoter: promoter for the E. coli lac operon
   3037..3058    -  protein_bind   CAP binding site: CAP binding activates transcription in the presence of cAMP. E. coli catabolite activator protein
   3123..4333    +  promoter       UbC promoter: human ubiquitin C promoter
   4344..4362    -  misc_feature   MCS (fragment): pUC18/19 multiple cloning site
   4371..4436    +  CDS            3xFLAG: three tandem FLAG® epitope tags, followed by an enterokinase cleavage site
   4473..8576    +  CDS            Cas9: Cas9 (Csn1) endonuclease from the Streptococcus pyogenes Type II CRISPR/Cas system generates RNA-guided double strand breaks in DNA
   8643..8837    +  CDS            KRAB: Krüppel-associated box (KRAB) transcriptional repression domain from the human zinc finger protein ZNF10 (Margolin et al., 1994)
   8936..9435    +  promoter       PGK promoter: mouse phosphoglycerate kinase 1 promoter
   9453..10478   +  CDS            HygR: aminoglycoside phosphotransferase from E. coli; aph(4)-Ia; confers resistance to hygromycin
  10494..10527   +  protein_bind   loxP: Cre-mediated recombination occurs in the 8-bp core sequence (GCATACAT). Cre recombinase
  10528..10552   +  misc_feature   MCS (fragment): pBluescript multiple cloning site
  10552..11140   +  misc_feature   WPRE: woodchuck hepatitis virus posttranscriptional regulatory element
  11077..11658   +  CDS            nef (fragment): NEF_HV1H2 - Experimental evidence at protein level: Swiss-Prot protein existence level 1. Extracellular Nef protein targets CD4(+) T-lymphocytes for apoptosis by interacting with CXCR4 surface receptors. From Human immunodeficiency virus type 1 group M subtype B (isolate HXB2) (HIV-1).
  11665..11845   +  LTR            5' LTR (truncated): truncated 5' long terminal repeat (LTR) from HIV-1
  11877..12101   +  polyA_signal   bGH poly(A) signal: bovine growth hormone polyadenylation signal
  12105..12126   +  promoter       SV40 promoter (fragment): SV40 enhancer and early promoter
  12147..12575   +  rep_origin     f1 ori (sequence partly withheld): f1 bacteriophage origin of replication; arrow indicates direction of (+) strand synthesis
  12589..12918   +  promoter       SV40 promoter: SV40 enhancer and early promoter
  12966..13013   +  promoter       EM7 promoter: synthetic bacterial promoter&nbsp
  13032..13406   +  CDS            BleoR: antibiotic-binding protein; Sh ble from Streptoalloteichus hindustanus; confers resistance to bleomycin, phleomycin, and Zeocin™
  13416..13541   +  CDS            ble (fragment): BLE_KLEPN - Experimental evidence at protein level: Swiss-Prot protein existence level 1. Binding protein with a strong affinity to the bleomycin family of antibiotics. Binds to CL990; an antimitotic-antibiotic compound. From Klebsiella pneumoniae.
  13536..13657   +  polyA_signal   SV40 poly(A) signal: SV40 polyadenylation signal
  13728..13750   -  protein_bind   lac operator (fragment): The lac repressor binds to the lac operator to inhibit transcription in E. coli. This inhibition can be relieved by adding lactose or isopropyl-β-D-thiogalactopyranoside (IPTG). lac repressor encoded by lacI
  13754..13784   -  promoter       lac promoter: promoter for the E. coli lac operon
  13799..13820   -  protein_bind   CAP binding site: CAP binding activates transcription in the presence of cAMP. E. coli catabolite activator protein
  13833..13925   -  CDS            lacI (fragment): lac repressor; lacI; The lac repressor binds to the lac operator to inhibit transcription in E. coli. This inhibition can be relieved by adding lactose or isopropyl-β-D-thiogalactopyranoside (IPTG).
  14108..14696   -  rep_origin     ori: high-copy-number ColE1/pMB1/pBR322/pUC origin of replication
  14867..15727   -  CDS            AmpR: β-lactamase; bla; confers resistance to ampicillin, carbenicillin, and related antibiotics
  15728..15832   -  promoter       AmpR promoter: bla
>Addgene plasmid #83890 | pLV-dCas9-KRAB-PGK-HygR | depositor full sequence | sequence record 160352 | pLV-dCas9-KRAB-PGK-HygR sequence 15860 bps
GTCGACGGATCGGGAGATCTCCCGATCCCCTATGGTGCACTCTCAGTACAATCTGCTCTGATGCCGCATA
GTTAAGCCAGTATCTGCTCCCTGCTTGTGTGTTGGAGGTCGCTGAGTAGTGCGCGAGCAAAATTTAAGCT
ACAACAAGGCAAGGCTTGACCGACAATTGCATGAAGAATCTGCTTAGGGTTAGGCGTTTTGCGCTGCTTC
GCGATGTACGGGCCAGATATACGCGTTGACATTGATTATTGACTAGTTATTAATAGTAATCAATTACGGG
GTCATTAGTTCATAGCCCATATATGGAGTTCCGCGTTACATAACTTACGGTAAATGGCCCGCCTGGCTGA
CCGCCCAACGACCCCCGCCCATTGACGTCAATAATGACGTATGTTCCCATAGTAACGCCAATAGGGACTT
TCCATTGACGTCAATGGGTGGAGTATTTACGGTAAACTGCCCACTTGGCAGTACATCAAGTGTATCATAT
GCCAAGTACGCCCCCTATTGACGTCAATGACGGTAAATGGCCCGCCTGGCATTATGCCCAGTACATGACC
TTATGGGACTTTCCTACTTGGCAGTACATCTACGTATTAGTCATCGCTATTACCATGGTGATGCGGTTTT
GGCAGTACATCAATGGGCGTGGATAGCGGTTTGACTCACGGGGATTTCCAAGTCTCCACCCCATTGACGT
CAATGGGAGTTTGTTTTGGCACCAAAATCAACGGGACTTTCCAAAATGTCGTAACAACTCCGCCCCATTG
ACGCAAATGGGCGGTAGGCGTGTACGGTGGGAGGTCTATATAAGCAGCGCGTTTTGCCTGTACTGGGTCT
CTCTGGTTAGACCAGATCTGAGCCTGGGAGCTCTCTGGCTAACTAGGGAACCCACTGCTTAAGCCTCAAT
AAAGCTTGCCTTGAGTGCTTCAAGTAGTGTGTGCCCGTCTGTTGTGTGACTCTGGTAACTAGAGATCCCT
CAGACCCTTTTAGTCAGTGTGGAAAATCTCTAGCAGTGGCGCCCGAACAGGGACTTGAAAGCGAAAGGGA
AACCAGAGGAGCTCTCTCGACGCAGGACTCGGCTTGCTGAAGCGCGCACGGCAAGAGGCGAGGGGCGGCG
ACTGGTGAGTACGCCAAAAATTTTGACTAGCGGAGGCTAGAAGGAGAGAGATGGGTGCGAGAGCGTCAGT
ATTAAGCGGGGGAGAATTAGATCGCGATGGGAAAAAATTCGGTTAAGGCCAGGGGGAAAGAAAAAATATA
AATTAAAACATATAGTATGGGCAAGCAGGGAGCTAGAACGATTCGCAGTTAATCCTGGCCTGTTAGAAAC
ATCAGAAGGCTGTAGACAAATACTGGGACAGCTACAACCATCCCTTCAGACAGGATCAGAAGAACTTAGA
TCATTATATAATACAGTAGCAACCCTCTATTGTGTGCATCAAAGGATAGAGATAAAAGACACCAAGGAAG
CTTTAGACAAGATAGAGGAAGAGCAAAACAAAAGTAAGACCACCGCACAGCAAGCGGCCGCTGATCTTCA
GACCTGGAGGAGGAGATATGAGGGACAATTGGAGAAGTGAATTATATAAATATAAAGTAGTAAAAATTGA
ACCATTAGGAGTAGCACCCACCAAGGCAAAGAGAAGAGTGGTGCAGAGAGAAAAAAGAGCAGTGGGAATA
GGAGCTTTGTTCCTTGGGTTCTTGGGAGCAGCAGGAAGCACTATGGGCGCAGCGTCAATGACGCTGACGG
TACAGGCCAGACAATTATTGTCTGGTATAGTGCAGCAGCAGAACAATTTGCTGAGGGCTATTGAGGCGCA
ACAGCATCTGTTGCAACTCACAGTCTGGGGCATCAAGCAGCTCCAGGCAAGAATCCTGGCTGTGGAAAGA
TACCTAAAGGATCAACAGCTCCTGGGGATTTGGGGTTGCTCTGGAAAACTCATTTGCACCACTGCTGTGC
CTTGGAATGCTAGTTGGAGTAATAAATCTCTGGAACAGATTTGGAATCACACGACCTGGATGGAGTGGGA
CAGAGAAATTAACAATTACACAAGCTTAATACACTCCTTAATTGAAGAATCGCAAAACCAGCAAGAAAAG
AATGAACAAGAATTATTGGAATTAGATAAATGGGCAAGTTTGTGGAATTGGTTTAACATAACAAATTGGC
TGTGGTATATAAAATTATTCATAATGATAGTAGGAGGCTTGGTAGGTTTAAGAATAGTTTTTGCTGTACT
TTCTATAGTGAATAGAGTTAGGCAGGGATATTCACCATTATCGTTTCAGACCCACCTCCCAACCCCGAGG
GGACCCGACAGGCCCGAAGGAATAGAAGAAGAAGGTGGAGAGAGAGACAGAGACAGATCCATTCGATTAG
TGAACGGATCGGCACTGCGTGCGCCAATTCTGCAGACAAATGGCAGTATTCATCCACAATTTTAAAAGAA
AAGGGGGGATTGGGGGGTACAGTGCAGGGGAAAGAATAGTAGACATAATAGCAACAGACATACAAACTAA
AGAATTACAAAAACAAATTACAAAAATTCAAAATTTTCGGGTTTATTACAGGGACAGCAGAGATCCAGTT
TGGTTAATTAAATAACTTCGTATAGCATACATTATACGAAGTTATCGTCTCAGATAGTGGTGGCGCCGCT
ACAGGGCGCGTCCCATTCGCCATTCAGGCTGCGCAACTGTTGGGAAGGGCGATCGGTGCGGGCCTCTTCG
CTATTACGCCAGCTGGCGAAAGGGGGATGTGCTGCAAGGCGATTAAGTTGGGTAACGCCAGGGTTTTCCC
AGTCACGACGTTGTAAAACGACGGCCAGTGAGCGCGCGTAATACGACTCACTATAGGGCGAATTGGGTAC
CGGGCCCCCCCTCGAGGTCCTCCAGCTTTTGTTCCCTTTAGTGAGGGTTAATTGCGCGCTTGGCGTAATC
ATGGTCATAGCTGTTTCCTGTGTGAAATTGTTATCCGCTCACAATTCCACACAACATACGAGCCGGAAGC
ATAAAGTGTAAAGCCTGGGGTGCCTAATGAGTGAGCTAACTCACATTAATTGCGTTGCGCTCACTGCCCG
CTTTCCACTGCATGACAATGAGACGTTAATTAAGGGTGCAGCGGCCTCCGCGCCGGGTTTTGGCGCCTCC
CGCGGGCGCCCCCCTCCTCACGGCGAGCGCTGCCACGTCAGACGAAGGGCGCAGGAGCGTTCCTGATCCT
TCCGCCCGGACGCTCAGGACAGCGGCCCGCTGCTCATAAGACTCGGCCTTAGAACCCCAGTATCAGCAGA
AGGACATTTTAGGACGGGACTTGGGTGACTCTAGGGCACTGGTTTTCTTTCCAGAGAGCGGAACAGGCGA
GGAAAAGTAGTCCCTTCTCGGCGATTCTGCGGAGGGATCTCCGTGGGGCGGTGAACGCCGATGATTATAT
AAGGACGCGCCGGGTGTGGCACAGCTAGTTCCGTCGCAGCCGGGATTTGGGTCGCGGTTCTTGTTTGTGG
ATCGCTGTGATCGTCACTTGGTGAGTTGCGGGCTGCTGGGCTGGCCGGGGCTTTCGTGGCCGCCGGGCCG
CTCGGTGGGACGGAAGCGTGTGGAGAGACCGCCAAGGGCTGTAGTCTGGGTCCGCGAGCAAGGTTGCCCT
GAACTGGGGGTTGGGGGGAGCGCACAAAATGGCGGCTGTTCCCGAGTCTTGAATGGAAGACGCTTGTAAG
GCGGGCTGTGAGGTCGTTGAAACAAGGTGGGGGGCATGGTGGGCGGCAAGAACCCAAGGTCTTGAGGCCT
TCGCTAATGCGGGAAAGCTCTTATTCGGGTGAGATGGGCTGGGGCACCATCTGGGGACCCTGACGTGAAG
TTTGTCACTGACTGGAGAACTCGGGTTTGTCGTCTGGTTGCGGGGGCGGCAGTTATGCGGTGCCGTTGGG
CAGTGCACCCGTACCTTTGGGAGCGCGCGCCTCGTCGTGTCGTGACGTCACCCGTTCTGTTGGCTTATAA
TGCAGGGTGGGGCCACCTGCCGGTAGGTGTGCGGTAGGCTTTTCTCCGTCGCAGGACGCAGGGTTCGGGC
CTAGGGTAGGCTCTCCTGAATCGACAGGCGCCGGACCTCTGGTGAGGGGAGGGATAAGTGAGGCGTCAGT
TTCTTTGGTCGGTTTTATGTACCTATCTTCTTAAGTAGCTGAAGCTCCGGTTTTGAACTATGCGCTCGGG
GTTGGCGAGTGTGTTTTGTGAAGTTTTTTAGGCACCTTTTGAAATGTAATCATTTGGGTCAATATGTAAT
TTTCAGTGTTAGACTAGTAAATTGTCCGCTAAATTCTGGCCGTTTTTGGCTTTTTTGTTAGACGAAGCTT
GGGCTGCAGGTCGACTCTAGAGCCACCATGGACTACAAAGACCATGACGGTGATTATAAAGATCATGACA
TCGATTACAAGGATGACGATGACAAGATGGCCCCCAAGAAGAAGAGGAAGGTGGGCCGCGGAATGGACAA
GAAGTACTCCATTGGGCTCGCCATCGGCACAAACAGCGTCGGCTGGGCCGTCATTACGGACGAGTACAAG
GTGCCGAGCAAAAAATTCAAAGTTCTGGGCAATACCGATCGCCACAGCATAAAGAAGAACCTCATTGGCG
CCCTCCTGTTCGACTCCGGGGAAACCGCCGAAGCCACGCGGCTCAAAAGAACAGCACGGCGCAGATATAC
CCGCAGAAAGAATCGGATCTGCTACCTGCAGGAGATCTTTAGTAATGAGATGGCTAAGGTGGATGACTCT
TTCTTCCATAGGCTGGAGGAGTCCTTTTTGGTGGAGGAGGATAAAAAGCACGAGCGCCACCCAATCTTTG
GCAATATCGTGGACGAGGTGGCGTACCATGAAAAGTACCCAACCATATATCATCTGAGGAAGAAGCTTGT
AGACAGTACTGATAAGGCTGACTTGCGGTTGATCTATCTCGCGCTGGCGCATATGATCAAATTTCGGGGA
CACTTCCTCATCGAGGGGGACCTGAACCCAGACAACAGCGATGTCGACAAACTCTTTATCCAACTGGTTC
AGACTTACAATCAGCTTTTCGAAGAGAACCCGATCAACGCATCCGGAGTTGACGCCAAAGCAATCCTGAG
CGCTAGGCTGTCCAAATCCCGGCGGCTCGAAAACCTCATCGCACAGCTCCCTGGGGAGAAGAAGAACGGC
CTGTTTGGTAATCTTATCGCCCTGTCACTCGGGCTGACCCCCAACTTTAAATCTAACTTCGACCTGGCCG
AAGATGCCAAGCTTCAACTGAGCAAAGACACCTACGATGATGATCTCGACAATCTGCTGGCCCAGATCGG
CGACCAGTACGCAGACCTTTTTTTGGCGGCAAAGAACCTGTCAGACGCCATTCTGCTGAGTGATATTCTG
CGAGTGAACACGGAGATCACCAAAGCTCCGCTGAGCGCTAGTATGATCAAGCGCTATGATGAGCACCACC
AAGACTTGACTTTGCTGAAGGCCCTTGTCAGACAGCAACTGCCTGAGAAGTACAAGGAAATTTTCTTCGA
TCAGTCTAAAAATGGCTACGCCGGATACATTGACGGCGGAGCAAGCCAGGAGGAATTTTACAAATTTATT
AAGCCCATCTTGGAAAAAATGGACGGCACCGAGGAGCTGCTGGTAAAGCTTAACAGAGAAGATCTGTTGC
GCAAACAGCGCACTTTCGACAATGGAAGCATCCCCCACCAGATTCACCTGGGCGAACTGCACGCTATCCT
CAGGCGGCAAGAGGATTTCTACCCCTTTTTGAAAGATAACAGGGAAAAGATTGAGAAAATCCTCACATTT
CGGATACCCTACTATGTAGGCCCCCTCGCCCGGGGAAATTCCAGATTCGCGTGGATGACTCGCAAATCAG
AAGAGACCATCACTCCCTGGAACTTCGAGGAAGTCGTGGATAAGGGGGCCTCTGCCCAGTCCTTCATCGA
AAGGATGACTAACTTTGATAAAAATCTGCCTAACGAAAAGGTGCTTCCTAAACACTCTCTGCTGTACGAG
TACTTCACAGTTTATAACGAGCTCACCAAGGTCAAATACGTCACAGAAGGGATGAGAAAGCCAGCATTCC
TGTCTGGAGAGCAGAAGAAAGCTATCGTGGACCTCCTCTTCAAGACGAACCGGAAAGTTACCGTGAAACA
GCTCAAAGAAGACTATTTCAAAAAGATTGAATGTTTCGACTCTGTTGAAATCAGCGGAGTGGAGGATCGC
TTCAACGCATCCCTGGGAACGTATCACGATCTCCTGAAAATCATTAAAGACAAGGACTTCCTGGACAATG
AGGAGAACGAGGACATTCTTGAGGACATTGTCCTCACCCTTACGTTGTTTGAAGATAGGGAGATGATTGA
AGAACGCTTGAAAACTTACGCTCATCTCTTCGACGACAAAGTCATGAAACAGCTCAAGAGGCGCCGATAT
ACAGGATGGGGGCGGCTGTCAAGAAAACTGATCAATGGGATCCGAGACAAGCAGAGTGGAAAGACAATCC
TGGATTTTCTTAAGTCCGATGGATTTGCCAACCGGAACTTCATGCAGTTGATCCATGATGACTCTCTCAC
CTTTAAGGAGGACATCCAGAAAGCACAAGTTTCTGGCCAGGGGGACAGTCTTCACGAGCACATCGCTAAT
CTTGCAGGTAGCCCAGCTATCAAAAAGGGAATACTGCAGACCGTTAAGGTCGTGGATGAACTCGTCAAAG
TAATGGGAAGGCATAAGCCCGAGAATATCGTTATCGAGATGGCCCGAGAGAACCAAACTACCCAGAAGGG
ACAGAAGAACAGTAGGGAAAGGATGAAGAGGATTGAAGAGGGTATAAAAGAACTGGGGTCCCAAATCCTT
AAGGAACACCCAGTTGAAAACACCCAGCTTCAGAATGAGAAGCTCTACCTGTACTACCTGCAGAACGGCA
GGGACATGTACGTGGATCAGGAACTGGACATCAATCGGCTCTCCGACTACGACGTGGATGCCATCGTGCC
CCAGTCTTTTCTCAAAGATGATTCTATTGATAATAAAGTGTTGACAAGATCCGATAAAAATAGAGGGAAG
AGTGATAACGTCCCCTCAGAAGAAGTTGTCAAGAAAATGAAAAATTATTGGCGGCAGCTGCTGAACGCCA
AACTGATCACACAACGGAAGTTCGATAATCTGACTAAGGCTGAACGAGGTGGCCTGTCTGAGTTGGATAA
AGCCGGCTTCATCAAAAGGCAGCTTGTTGAGACACGCCAGATCACCAAGCACGTGGCCCAAATTCTCGAT
TCACGCATGAACACCAAGTACGATGAAAATGACAAACTGATTCGAGAGGTGAAAGTTATTACTCTGAAGT
CTAAGCTGGTCTCAGATTTCAGAAAGGACTTTCAGTTTTATAAGGTGAGAGAGATCAACAATTACCACCA
TGCGCATGATGCCTACCTGAATGCAGTGGTAGGCACTGCACTTATCAAAAAATATCCCAAGCTTGAATCT
GAATTTGTTTACGGAGACTATAAAGTGTACGATGTTAGGAAAATGATCGCAAAGTCTGAGCAGGAAATAG
GCAAGGCCACCGCTAAGTACTTCTTTTACAGCAATATTATGAATTTTTTCAAGACCGAGATTACACTGGC
CAATGGAGAGATTCGGAAGCGACCACTTATCGAAACAAACGGAGAAACAGGAGAAATCGTGTGGGACAAG
GGTAGGGATTTCGCGACAGTCCGGAAGGTCCTGTCCATGCCGCAGGTGAACATCGTTAAAAAGACCGAAG
TACAGACCGGAGGCTTCTCCAAGGAAAGTATCCTCCCGAAAAGGAACAGCGACAAGCTGATCGCACGCAA
AAAAGATTGGGACCCCAAGAAATACGGCGGATTCGATTCTCCTACAGTCGCTTACAGTGTACTGGTTGTG
GCCAAAGTGGAGAAAGGGAAGTCTAAAAAACTCAAAAGCGTCAAGGAACTGCTGGGCATCACAATCATGG
AGCGATCAAGCTTCGAAAAAAACCCCATCGACTTTCTCGAGGCGAAAGGATATAAAGAGGTCAAAAAAGA
CCTCATCATTAAGCTTCCCAAGTACTCTCTCTTTGAGCTTGAAAACGGCCGGAAACGAATGCTCGCTAGT
GCGGGCGAGCTGCAGAAAGGTAACGAGCTGGCACTGCCCTCTAAATACGTTAATTTCTTGTATCTGGCCA
GCCACTATGAAAAGCTCAAAGGGTCTCCCGAAGATAATGAGCAGAAGCAGCTGTTCGTGGAACAACACAA
ACACTACCTTGATGAGATCATCGAGCAAATAAGCGAATTCTCCAAAAGAGTGATCCTCGCCGACGCTAAC
CTCGATAAGGTGCTTTCTGCTTACAATAAGCACAGGGATAAGCCCATCAGGGAGCAGGCAGAAAACATTA
TCCACTTGTTTACTCTGACCAACTTGGGCGCGCCTGCAGCCTTCAAGTACTTCGACACCACCATAGACAG
AAAGCGGTACACCTCTACAAAGGAGGTCCTGGACGCCACACTGATTCATCAGTCAATTACGGGGCTCTAT
GAAACAAGAATCGACCTCTCTCAGCTCGGTGGAGACAGCAGGGCTGACCCCAAGAAGAAGAGGAAGGTGG
CTAGCGATGCTAAGTCACTGACTGCCTGGTCCCGGACACTGGTGACCTTCAAGGATGTGTTTGTGGACTT
CACCAGGGAGGAGTGGAAGCTGCTGGACACTGCTCAGCAGATCCTGTACAGAAATGTGATGCTGGAGAAC
TATAAGAACCTGGTTTCCTTGGGTTATCAGCTTACTAAGCCAGATGTGATCCTCCGGTTGGAGAAGGGAG
AAGAGCCCTGGCTGGTGGAGAGAGAAATTCACCAAGAGACCCATCCTGATTCAGAGACTGCATTTGAAAT
CAAATCATCAGTTCCGAAAAAGAAACGCAAAGTTTGAGCTAGCCCGGGTAGGGGAGGCGCTTTTCCCAAG
GCAGTCTGGAGCATGCGCTTTAGCAGCCCCGCTGGGCACTTGGCGCTACACAAGTGGCCTCTGGCCTCGC
ACACATTCCACATCCACCGGTAGGCGCCAACCGGCTCCGTTCTTTGGTGGCCCCTTCGCGCCACCTTCTA
CTCCTCCCCTAGTCAGGAAGTTCCCCCCCGCCCCGCAGCTCGCGTCGTGCAGGACGTGACAAATGGAAGT
AGCACGTCTCACTAGTCTCGTGCAGATGGACAGCACCGCTGAGCAATGGAAGCGGGTAGGCCTTTGGGGC
AGCGGCCAATAGCAGCTTTGCTCCTTCGCTTTCTGGGCTCAGAGGCTGGGAAGGGGTGGGTCCGGGGGCG
GGCTCAGGGGCGGGCTCAGGGGCGGGGCGGGCGCCCGAAGGTCCTCCGGAGGCCCGGCATTCTGCACGCT
TCAAAAGCGCACGTCTGCCGCGCTGTTCTCCTCTTCCTCATCTCCGGGCCTTTCGACCTGCATCCCGCCA
CCATGAAAAAGCCTGAACTCACCGCGACGTCTGTCGAGAAGTTTCTGATCGAAAAGTTCGACAGCGTCTC
CGACCTGATGCAGCTCTCGGAGGGCGAAGAATCTCGTGCTTTCAGCTTCGATGTAGGAGGGCGTGGATAT
GTCCTGCGGGTAAATAGCTGCGCCGATGGTTTCTACAAAGATCGTTATGTTTATCGGCACTTTGCATCGG
CCGCGCTCCCGATTCCGGAAGTGCTTGACATTGGGGAATTCAGCGAGAGCCTGACCTATTGCATCTCCCG
CCGTGCACAGGGTGTCACGTTGCAAGACCTGCCTGAAACCGAACTGCCCGCTGTTCTGCAGCCGGTCGCG
GAGGCCATGGATGCGATCGCTGCGGCCGATCTTAGCCAGACGAGCGGGTTCGGCCCATTCGGACCGCAAG
GAATCGGTCAATACACTACATGGCGTGATTTCATATGCGCGATTGCTGATCCCCATGTGTATCACTGGCA
AACTGTGATGGACGACACCGTCAGTGCGTCCGTCGCGCAGGCTCTCGATGAGCTGATGCTTTGGGCCGAG
GACTGCCCCGAAGTCCGGCACCTCGTGCACGCGGATTTCGGCTCCAACAATGTCCTGACGGACAATGGCC
GCATAACAGCGGTCATTGACTGGAGCGAGGCGATGTTCGGGGATTCCCAATACGAGGTCGCCAACATCTT
CTTCTGGAGGCCGTGGTTGGCTTGTATGGAGCAGCAGACGCGCTACTTCGAGCGGAGGCATCCGGAGCTT
GCAGGATCGCCGCGGCTCCGGGCGTATATGCTCCGCATTGGTCTTGACCAACTCTATCAGAGCTTGGTTG
ACGGCAATTTCGATGATGCAGCTTGGGCGCAGGGTCGATGCGACGCAATCGTCCGATCCGGAGCCGGGAC
TGTCGGGCGTACACAAATCGCCCGCAGAAGCGCGGCCGTCTGGACCGATGGCTGTGTAGAAGTACTCGCC
GATAGTGGAAACCGACGCCCCAGCACTCGTCCGAGGGCAAAGGAATAGACCGGTTGATAATAGATAACTT
CGTATAGCATACATTATACGAAGTTATGAATTCGATATCAAGCTTATCGATAATCAACCTCTGGATTACA
AAATTTGTGAAAGATTGACTGGTATTCTTAACTATGTTGCTCCTTTTACGCTATGTGGATACGCTGCTTT
AATGCCTTTGTATCATGCTATTGCTTCCCGTATGGCTTTCATTTTCTCCTCCTTGTATAAATCCTGGTTG
CTGTCTCTTTATGAGGAGTTGTGGCCCGTTGTCAGGCAACGTGGCGTGGTGTGCACTGTGTTTGCTGACG
CAACCCCCACTGGTTGGGGCATTGCCACCACCTGTCAGCTCCTTTCCGGGACTTTCGCTTTCCCCCTCCC
TATTGCCACGGCGGAACTCATCGCCGCCTGCCTTGCCCGCTGCTGGACAGGGGCTCGGCTGTTGGGCACT
GACAATTCCGTGGTGTTGTCGGGGAAATCATCGTCCTTTCCTTGGCTGCTCGCCTGTGTTGCCACCTGGA
TTCTGCGCGGGACGTCCTTCTGCTACGTCCCTTCGGCCCTCAATCCAGCGGACCTTCCTTCCCGCGGCCT
GCTGCCGGCTCTGCGGCCTCTTCCGCGTCTTCGCCTTCGCCCTCAGACGAGTCGGATCTCCCTTTGGGCC
GCCTCCCCGCATCGATACCGTCGACCTCGAGACCTAGAAAAACATGGAGCAATCACAAGTAGCAATACAG
CAGCTACCAATGCTGATTGTGCCTGGCTAGAAGCACAAGAGGAGGAGGAGGTGGGTTTTCCAGTCACACC
TCAGGTACCTTTAAGACCAATGACTTACAAGGCAGCTGTAGATCTTAGCCACTTTTTAAAAGAAAAGGGG
GGACTGGAAGGGCTAATTCACTCCCAACGAAGACAAGATATCCTTGATCTGTGGATCTACCACACACAAG
GCTACTTCCCTGATTGGCAGAACTACACACCAGGGCCAGGGATCAGATATCCACTGACCTTTGGATGGTG
CTACAAGCTAGTACCAGTTGAGCAAGAGAAGGTAGAAGAAGCCAATGAAGGAGAGAACACCCGCTTGTTA
CACCCTGTGAGCCTGCATGGGATGGATGACCCGGAGAGAGAAGTATTAGAGTGGAGGTTTGACAGCCGCC
TAGCATTTCATCACATGGCCCGAGAGCTGCATCCGGACTGTACTGGGTCTCTCTGGTTAGACCAGATCTG
AGCCTGGGAGCTCTCTGGCTAACTAGGGAACCCACTGCTTAAGCCTCAATAAAGCTTGCCTTGAGTGCTT
CAAGTAGTGTGTGCCCGTCTGTTGTGTGACTCTGGTAACTAGAGATCCCTCAGACCCTTTTAGTCAGTGT
GGAAAATCTCTAGCAGGGCCCGTTTAAACCCGCTGATCAGCCTCGACTGTGCCTTCTAGTTGCCAGCCAT
CTGTTGTTTGCCCCTCCCCCGTGCCTTCCTTGACCCTGGAAGGTGCCACTCCCACTGTCCTTTCCTAATA
AAATGAGGAAATTGCATCGCATTGTCTGAGTAGGTGTCATTCTATTCTGGGGGGTGGGGTGGGGCAGGAC
AGCAAGGGGGAGGATTGGGAAGACAATAGCAGGCATGCTGGGGATGCGGTGGGCTCTATGGCTTCTGAGG
CGGAAAGAACCAGCTGGGGCTCTAGGGGGTATCCCC
[124 nt withheld, positions 12147-12270]
C
[91 nt withheld, positions 12272-12362]
A
[49 nt withheld, positions 12364-12412]
CCTTTGACGTTGGAGTCCACGTTCTTT
[37 nt withheld, positions 12440-12476]
ACCCTATCTCGGTCTATTCTTTTGATTTATAAGGGATTTTGCCGATTTCGGCCTATTGGTTAAAAAATGA
GCTGATTTAACAAAAATTTAACGCGAATTAATTCTGTGGAATGTGTGTCAGTTAGGGTGTGGAAAGTCCC
CAGGCTCCCCAGCAGGCAGAAGTATGCAAAGCATGCATCTCAATTAGTCAGCAACCAGGTGTGGAAAGTC
CCCAGGCTCCCCAGCAGGCAGAAGTATGCAAAGCATGCATCTCAATTAGTCAGCAACCATAGTCCCGCCC
CTAACTCCGCCCATCCCGCCCCTAACTCCGCCCAGTTCCGCCCATTCTCCGCCCCATGGCTGACTAATTT
TTTTTATTTATGCAGAGGCCGAGGCCGCCTCTGCCTCTGAGCTATTCCAGAAGTAGTGAGGAGGCTTTTT
TGGAGGCCTAGGCTTTTGCAAAAAGCTCCCGGGAGCTTGTATATCCATTTTCGGATCTGATCAGCACGTG
TTGACAATTAATCATCGGCATAGTATATCGGCATAGTATAATACGACAAGGTGAGGAACTAAACCATGGC
CAAGTTGACCAGTGCCGTTCCGGTGCTCACCGCGCGCGACGTCGCCGGAGCGGTCGAGTTCTGGACCGAC
CGGCTCGGGTTCTCCCGGGACTTCGTGGAGGACGACTTCGCCGGTGTGGTCCGGGACGACGTGACCCTGT
TCATCAGCGCGGTCCAGGACCAGGTGGTGCCGGACAACACCCTGGCCTGGGTGTGGGTGCGCGGCCTGGA
CGAGCTGTACGCCGAGTGGTCGGAGGTCGTGTCCACGAACTTCCGGGACGCCTCCGGGCCGGCCATGACC
GAGATCGGCGAGCAGCCGTGGGGGCGGGAGTTCGCCCTGCGCGACCCGGCCGGCAACTGCGTGCACTTCG
TGGCCGAGGAGCAGGACTGACACGTGCTACGAGATTTCGATTCCACCGCCGCCTTCTATGAAAGGTTGGG
CTTCGGAATCGTTTTCCGGGACGCCGGCTGGATGATCCTCCAGCGCGGGGATCTCATGCTGGAGTTCTTC
GCCCACCCCAACTTGTTTATTGCAGCTTATAATGGTTACAAATAAAGCAATAGCATCACAAATTTCACAA
ATAAAGCATTTTTTTCACTGCATTCTAGTTGTGGTTTGTCCAAACTCATCAATGTATCTTATCATGTCTG
TATACCGTCGACCTCTAGCTAGAGCTTGGCGTAATCATGGTCATAGCTGTTTCCTGTGTGAAATTGTTAT
CCGCTCACAATTCCACACAACATACGAGCCGGAAGCATAAAGTGTAAAGCCTGGGGTGCCTAATGAGTGA
GCTAACTCACATTAATTGCGTTGCGCTCACTGCCCGCTTTCCAGTCGGGAAACCTGTCGTGCCAGCTGCA
TTAATGAATCGGCCAACGCGCGGGGAGAGGCGGTTTGCGTATTGGGCGCTCTTCCGCTTCCTCGCTCACT
GACTCGCTGCGCTCGGTCGTTCGGCTGCGGCGAGCGGTATCAGCTCACTCAAAGGCGGTAATACGGTTAT
CCACAGAATCAGGGGATAACGCAGGAAAGAACATGTGAGCAAAAGGCCAGCAAAAGGCCAGGAACCGTAA
AAAGGCCGCGTTGCTGGCGTTTTTCCATAGGCTCCGCCCCCCTGACGAGCATCACAAAAATCGACGCTCA
AGTCAGAGGTGGCGAAACCCGACAGGACTATAAAGATACCAGGCGTTTCCCCCTGGAAGCTCCCTCGTGC
GCTCTCCTGTTCCGACCCTGCCGCTTACCGGATACCTGTCCGCCTTTCTCCCTTCGGGAAGCGTGGCGCT
TTCTCATAGCTCACGCTGTAGGTATCTCAGTTCGGTGTAGGTCGTTCGCTCCAAGCTGGGCTGTGTGCAC
GAACCCCCCGTTCAGCCCGACCGCTGCGCCTTATCCGGTAACTATCGTCTTGAGTCCAACCCGGTAAGAC
ACGACTTATCGCCACTGGCAGCAGCCACTGGTAACAGGATTAGCAGAGCGAGGTATGTAGGCGGTGCTAC
AGAGTTCTTGAAGTGGTGGCCTAACTACGGCTACACTAGAAGAACAGTATTTGGTATCTGCGCTCTGCTG
AAGCCAGTTACCTTCGGAAAAAGAGTTGGTAGCTCTTGATCCGGCAAACAAACCACCGCTGGTAGCGGTG
GTTTTTTTGTTTGCAAGCAGCAGATTACGCGCAGAAAAAAAGGATCTCAAGAAGATCCTTTGATCTTTTC
TACGGGGTCTGACGCTCAGTGGAACGAAAACTCACGTTAAGGGATTTTGGTCATGAGATTATCAAAAAGG
ATCTTCACCTAGATCCTTTTAAATTAAAAATGAAGTTTTAAATCAATCTAAAGTATATATGAGTAAACTT
GGTCTGACAGTTACCAATGCTTAATCAGTGAGGCACCTATCTCAGCGATCTGTCTATTTCGTTCATCCAT
AGTTGCCTGACTCCCCGTCGTGTAGATAACTACGATACGGGAGGGCTTACCATCTGGCCCCAGTGCTGCA
ATGATACCGCGAGACCCACGCTCACCGGCTCCAGATTTATCAGCAATAAACCAGCCAGCCGGAAGGGCCG
AGCGCAGAAGTGGTCCTGCAACTTTATCCGCCTCCATCCAGTCTATTAATTGTTGCCGGGAAGCTAGAGT
AAGTAGTTCGCCAGTTAATAGTTTGCGCAACGTTGTTGCCATTGCTACAGGCATCGTGGTGTCACGCTCG
TCGTTTGGTATGGCTTCATTCAGCTCCGGTTCCCAACGATCAAGGCGAGTTACATGATCCCCCATGTTGT
GCAAAAAAGCGGTTAGCTCCTTCGGTCCTCCGATCGTTGTCAGAAGTAAGTTGGCCGCAGTGTTATCACT
CATGGTTATGGCAGCACTGCATAATTCTCTTACTGTCATGCCATCCGTAAGATGCTTTTCTGTGACTGGT
GAGTACTCAACCAAGTCATTCTGAGAATAGTGTATGCGGCGACCGAGTTGCTCTTGCCCGGCGTCAATAC
GGGATAATACCGCGCCACATAGCAGAACTTTAAAAGTGCTCATCATTGGAAAACGTTCTTCGGGGCGAAA
ACTCTCAAGGATCTTACCGCTGTTGAGATCCAGTTCGATGTAACCCACTCGTGCACCCAACTGATCTTCA
GCATCTTTTACTTTCACCAGCGTTTCTGGGTGAGCAAAAACAGGAAGGCAAAATGCCGCAAAAAAGGGAA
TAAGGGCGACACGGAAATGTTGAATACTCATACTCTTCCTTTTTCAATATTATTGAAGCATTTATCAGGG
TTATTGTCTCATGAGCGGATACATATTTGAATGTATTTAGAAAAATAAACAAATAGGGGTTCCGCGCACA
TTTCCCCGAAAAGTGCCACCTGAC
