Features (pLannotate 1.2.2; 45 found; start..end, strand, type, name):
      1..380     +  enhancer       CMV enhancer: human cytomegalovirus immediate early enhancer
    381..580     +  promoter       CMV promoter: human cytomegalovirus (CMV) immediate early promoter
    598..778     +  LTR            5' LTR (truncated): truncated 5' long terminal repeat (LTR) from HIV-1
    825..950     +  misc_feature   HIV-1 Ψ: packaging signal of human immunodeficiency virus type 1
    934..1297    +  CDS            HIV-1 gag (fragment): gag protein from human immunodeficiency virus 1; gag
   1443..1676    +  misc_feature   RRE: The Rev response element (RRE) of HIV-1 allows for Rev-dependent mRNA export from the nucleus to the cytoplasm.
   2053..2153    +  CDS            Rev (fragment): human immunodeficiency virus 1 (HIV-1) Rev protein; rev; enhances nuclear export of unspliced and incompletely spliced viral mRNAs
   2203..2320    +  misc_feature   cPPT/CTS: central polypurine tract and central termination sequence of HIV-1
   2365..2398    +  protein_bind   loxP: Cre-mediated recombination occurs in the 8-bp core sequence (GCATACAT). Cre recombinase
   2416..2434    -  rep_origin     f1 ori (fragment): f1 bacteriophage origin of replication; arrow indicates direction of (+) strand synthesis
   2439..2594    -  CDS            lacZα (fragment): LacZα fragment of β-galactosidase; lacZ fragment
   2602..2620    +  promoter       T7 promoter: promoter for bacteriophage T7 RNA polymerase
   2629..2652    -  misc_feature   MCS (fragment): pBluescript multiple cloning site
   2668..2686    -  promoter       T3 promoter: promoter for bacteriophage T3 RNA polymerase
   2729..2751    -  protein_bind   lac operator (fragment): The lac repressor binds to the lac operator to inhibit transcription in E. coli. This inhibition can be relieved by adding lactose or isopropyl-β-D-thiogalactopyranoside (IPTG). lac repressor encoded by lacI
   2755..2785    -  promoter       lac promoter: promoter for the E. coli lac operon
   2800..2821    -  protein_bind   CAP binding site: CAP binding activates transcription in the presence of cAMP. E. coli catabolite activator protein
   2897..4108    +  promoter       UbC promoter: human ubiquitin C promoter
   4119..4137    -  misc_feature   MCS (fragment): pUC18/19 multiple cloning site
   4146..4211    +  CDS            3xFLAG: three tandem FLAG® epitope tags, followed by an enterokinase cleavage site
   4248..8351    +  CDS            Cas9: Cas9 (Csn1) endonuclease from the Streptococcus pyogenes Type II CRISPR/Cas system generates RNA-guided double strand breaks in DNA
   8418..8612    +  CDS            KRAB: Krüppel-associated box (KRAB) transcriptional repression domain from the human zinc finger protein ZNF10 (Margolin et al., 1994)
   8711..9210    +  promoter       PGK promoter: mouse phosphoglycerate kinase 1 promoter
   9228..10253   +  CDS            HygR: aminoglycoside phosphotransferase from E. coli; aph(4)-Ia; confers resistance to hygromycin
  10269..10302   +  protein_bind   loxP: Cre-mediated recombination occurs in the 8-bp core sequence (GCATACAT). Cre recombinase
  10303..10327   +  misc_feature   MCS (fragment): pBluescript multiple cloning site
  10327..10915   +  misc_feature   WPRE: woodchuck hepatitis virus posttranscriptional regulatory element
  10852..11433   +  CDS            nef (fragment): NEF_HV1H2 - Experimental evidence at protein level: Swiss-Prot protein existence level 1. Extracellular Nef protein targets CD4(+) T-lymphocytes for apoptosis by interacting with CXCR4 surface receptors. From Human immunodeficiency virus type 1 group M subtype B (isolate HXB2) (HIV-1).
  11440..11620   +  LTR            5' LTR (truncated): truncated 5' long terminal repeat (LTR) from HIV-1
  11652..11876   +  polyA_signal   bGH poly(A) signal: bovine growth hormone polyadenylation signal
  11880..11901   +  promoter       SV40 promoter (fragment): SV40 enhancer and early promoter
  11922..12350   +  rep_origin     f1 ori (sequence partly withheld): f1 bacteriophage origin of replication; arrow indicates direction of (+) strand synthesis
  12364..12693   +  promoter       SV40 promoter: SV40 enhancer and early promoter
  12741..12788   +  promoter       EM7 promoter: synthetic bacterial promoter&nbsp
  12807..13181   +  CDS            BleoR: antibiotic-binding protein; Sh ble from Streptoalloteichus hindustanus; confers resistance to bleomycin, phleomycin, and Zeocin™
  13191..13316   +  CDS            ble (fragment): BLE_KLEPN - Experimental evidence at protein level: Swiss-Prot protein existence level 1. Binding protein with a strong affinity to the bleomycin family of antibiotics. Binds to CL990; an antimitotic-antibiotic compound. From Klebsiella pneumoniae.
  13311..13432   +  polyA_signal   SV40 poly(A) signal: SV40 polyadenylation signal
  13503..13525   -  protein_bind   lac operator (fragment): The lac repressor binds to the lac operator to inhibit transcription in E. coli. This inhibition can be relieved by adding lactose or isopropyl-β-D-thiogalactopyranoside (IPTG). lac repressor encoded by lacI
  13529..13559   -  promoter       lac promoter: promoter for the E. coli lac operon
  13574..13595   -  protein_bind   CAP binding site: CAP binding activates transcription in the presence of cAMP. E. coli catabolite activator protein
  13608..13700   -  CDS            lacI (fragment): lac repressor; lacI; The lac repressor binds to the lac operator to inhibit transcription in E. coli. This inhibition can be relieved by adding lactose or isopropyl-β-D-thiogalactopyranoside (IPTG).
  13883..14471   -  rep_origin     ori: high-copy-number ColE1/pMB1/pBR322/pUC origin of replication
  14642..15502   -  CDS            AmpR: β-lactamase; bla; confers resistance to ampicillin, carbenicillin, and related antibiotics
  15503..15607   -  promoter       AmpR promoter: bla
  15666..15718   -  misc_feature   bom (fragment): basis of mobility region from pBR322
>Addgene plasmid #83890 | pLV-dCas9-KRAB-PGK-HygR | addgene full sequence | sequence record 240902 | Addgene NGS Result
GACATTGATTATTGACTAGTTATTAATAGTAATCAATTACGGGGTCATTAGTTCATAGCCCATATATGGA
GTTCCGCGTTACATAACTTACGGTAAATGGCCCGCCTGGCTGACCGCCCAACGACCCCCGCCCATTGACG
TCAATAATGACGTATGTTCCCATAGTAACGCCAATAGGGACTTTCCATTGACGTCAATGGGTGGAGTATT
TACGGTAAACTGCCCACTTGGCAGTACATCAAGTGTATCATATGCCAAGTACGCCCCCTATTGACGTCAA
TGACGGTAAATGGCCCGCCTGGCATTATGCCCAGTACATGACCTTATGGGACTTTCCTACTTGGCAGTAC
ATCTACGTATTAGTCATCGCTATTACCATGGTGATGCGGTTTTGGCAGTACATCAATGGGCGTGGATAGC
GGTTTGACTCACGGGGATTTCCAAGTCTCCACCCCATTGACGTCAATGGGAGTTTGTTTTGGCACCAAAA
TCAACGGGACTTTCCAAAATGTCGTAACAACTCCGCCCCATTGACGCAAATGGGCGGTAGGCGTGTACGG
TGGGAGGTCTATATAAGCAGCGCGTTTTGCCTGTACTGGGTCTCTCTGGTTAGACCAGATCTGAGCCTGG
GAGCTCTCTGGCTAACTAGGGAACCCACTGCTTAAGCCTCAATAAAGCTTGCCTTGAGTGCTTCAAGTAG
TGTGTGCCCGTCTGTTGTGTGACTCTGGTAACTAGAGATCCCTCAGACCCTTTTAGTCAGTGTGGAAAAT
CTCTAGCAGTGGCGCCCGAACAGGGACTTGAAAGCGAAAGGGAAACCAGAGGAGCTCTCTCGACGCAGGA
CTCGGCTTGCTGAAGCGCGCACGGCAAGAGGCGAGGGGCGGCGACTGGTGAGTACGCCAAAAATTTTGAC
TAGCGGAGGCTAGAAGGAGAGAGATGGGTGCGAGAGCGTCAGTATTAAGCGGGGGAGAATTAGATCGCGA
TGGGAAAAAATTCGGTTAAGGCCAGGGGGAAAGAAAAAATATAAATTAAAACATATAGTATGGGCAAGCA
GGGAGCTAGAACGATTCGCAGTTAATCCTGGCCTGTTAGAAACATCAGAAGGCTGTAGACAAATACTGGG
ACAGCTACAACCATCCCTTCAGACAGGATCAGAAGAACTTAGATCATTATATAATACAGTAGCAACCCTC
TATTGTGTGCATCAAAGGATAGAGATAAAAGACACCAAGGAAGCTTTAGACAAGATAGAGGAAGAGCAAA
ACAAAAGTAAGACCACCGCACAGCAAGCGGCCGCTGATCTTCAGACCTGGAGGAGGAGATATGAGGGACA
ATTGGAGAAGTGAATTATATAAATATAAAGTAGTAAAAATTGAACCATTAGGAGTAGCACCCACCAAGGC
AAAGAGAAGAGTGGTGCAGAGAGAAAAAAGAGCAGTGGGAATAGGAGCTTTGTTCCTTGGGTTCTTGGGA
GCAGCAGGAAGCACTATGGGCGCAGCGTCAATGACGCTGACGGTACAGGCCAGACAATTATTGTCTGGTA
TAGTGCAGCAGCAGAACAATTTGCTGAGGGCTATTGAGGCGCAACAGCATCTGTTGCAACTCACAGTCTG
GGGCATCAAGCAGCTCCAGGCAAGAATCCTGGCTGTGGAAAGATACCTAAAGGATCAACAGCTCCTGGGG
ATTTGGGGTTGCTCTGGAAAACTCATTTGCACCACTGCTGTGCCTTGGAATGCTAGTTGGAGTAATAAAT
CTCTGGAACAGATTTGGAATCACACGACCTGGATGGAGTGGGACAGAGAAATTAACAATTACACAAGCTT
AATACACTCCTTAATTGAAGAATCGCAAAACCAGCAAGAAAAGAATGAACAAGAATTATTGGAATTAGAT
AAATGGGCAAGTTTGTGGAATTGGTTTAACATAACAAATTGGCTGTGGTATATAAAATTATTCATAATGA
TAGTAGGAGGCTTGGTAGGTTTAAGAATAGTTTTTGCTGTACTTTCTATAGTGAATAGAGTTAGGCAGGG
ATATTCACCATTATCGTTTCAGACCCACCTCCCAACCCCGAGGGGACCCGACAGGCCCGAAGGAATAGAA
GAAGAAGGTGGAGAGAGAGACAGAGACAGATCCATTCGATTAGTGAACGGATCGGCACTGCGTGCGCCAA
TTCTGCAGACAAATGGCAGTATTCATCCACAATTTTAAAAGAAAAGGGGGGATTGGGGGGTACAGTGCAG
GGGAAAGAATAGTAGACATAATAGCAACAGACATACAAACTAAAGAATTACAAAAACAAATTACAAAAAT
TCAAAATTTTCGGGTTTATTACAGGGACAGCAGAGATCCAGTTTGGTTAATTAAATAACTTCGTATAGCA
TACATTATACGAAGTTATCGTCTCAGATAGTGGTGGCGCCGCTACAGGGCGCGTCCCATTCGCCATTCAG
GCTGCGCAACTGTTGGGAAGGGCGATCGGTGCGGGCCTCTTCGCTATTACGCCAGCTGGCGAAAGGGGGA
TGTGCTGCAAGGCGATTAAGTTGGGTAACGCCAGGGTTTTCCCAGTCACGACGTTGTAAAACGACGGCCA
GTGAGCGCGCGTAATACGACTCACTATAGGGCGAATTGGGTACCGGGCCCCCCCTCGAGGTCCTCCAGCT
TTTGTTCCCTTTAGTGAGGGTTAATTGCGCGCTTGGCGTAATCATGGTCATAGCTGTTTCCTGTGTGAAA
TTGTTATCCGCTCACAATTCCACACAACATACGAGCCGGAAGCATAAAGTGTAAAGCCTGGGGTGCCTAA
TGAGTGAGCTAACTCACATTAATTGCGTTGCGCTCACTGCCCGCTTTCCACTGCATGACAATGAGACGTT
AATTAACCCGTGTCGGCTCCAGATCTGGCCTCCGCGCCGGGTTTTGGCGCCTCCCGCGGGCGCCCCCCTC
CTCACGGCGAGCGCTGCCACGTCAGACGAAGGGCGCAGCGAGCGTCCTGATCCTTCCGCCCGGACGCTCA
GGACAGCGGCCCGCTGCTCATAAGACTCGGCCTTAGAACCCCAGTATCAGCAGAAGGACATTTTAGGACG
GGACTTGGGTGACTCTAGGGCACTGGTTTTCTTTCCAGAGAGCGGAACAGGCGAGGAAAAGTAGTCCCTT
CTCGGCGATTCTGCGGAGGGATCTCCGTGGGGCGGTGAACGCCGATGATTATATAAGGACGCGCCGGGTG
TGGCACAGCTAGTTCCGTCGCAGCCGGGATTTGGGTCGCGGTTCTTGTTTGTGGATCGCTGTGATCGTCA
CTTGGTGAGTAGCGGGCTGCTGGGCTGGCCGGGGCTTTCGTGGCCGCCGGGCCGCTCGGTGGGACGGAAG
CGTGTGGAGAGACCGCCAAGGGCTGTAGTCTGGGTCCGCGAGCAAGGTTGCCCTGAACTGGGGGTTGGGG
GGAGCGCAGCAAAATGGCGGCTGTTCCCGAGTCTTGAATGGAAGACGCTTGTGAGGCGGGCTGTGAGGTC
GTTGAAACAAGGTGGGGGGCATGGTGGGCGGCAAGAACCCAAGGTCTTGAGGCCTTCGCTAATGCGGGAA
AGCTCTTATTCGGGTGAGATGGGCTGGGGCACCATCTGGGGACCCTGACGTGAAGTTTGTCACTGACTGG
AGAACTCGGTTTGTCGTCTGTTGCGGGGGCGGCAGTTATGGCGGTGCCGTTGGGCAGTGCACCCGTACCT
TTGGGAGCGCGCGCCCTCGTCGTGTCGTGACGTCACCCGTTCTGTTGGCTTATAATGCAGGGTGGGGCCA
CCTGCCGGTAGGTGTGCGGTAGGCTTTTCTCCGTCGCAGGACGCAGGGTTCGGGCCTAGGGTAGGCTCTC
CTGAATCGACAGGCGCCGGACCTCTGGTGAGGGGAGGGATAAGTGAGGCGTCAGTTTCTTTGGTCGGTTT
TATGTACCTATCTTCTTAAGTAGCTGAAGCTCCGGTTTTGAACTATGCGCTCGGGGTTGGCGAGTGTGTT
TTGTGAAGTTTTTTAGGCACCTTTTGAAATGTAATCATTTGGGTCAATATGTAATTTTCAGTGTTAGACT
AGTAAATTGTCCGCTAAATTCTGGCCGTTTTTGGCTTTTTTGTTAGACGAAGCTTGGGCTGCAGGTCGAC
TCTAGAGCCACCATGGACTACAAAGACCATGACGGTGATTATAAAGATCATGACATCGATTACAAGGATG
ACGATGACAAGATGGCCCCCAAGAAGAAGAGGAAGGTGGGCCGCGGAATGGACAAGAAGTACTCCATTGG
GCTCGCCATCGGCACAAACAGCGTCGGCTGGGCCGTCATTACGGACGAGTACAAGGTGCCGAGCAAAAAA
TTCAAAGTTCTGGGCAATACCGATCGCCACAGCATAAAGAAGAACCTCATTGGCGCCCTCCTGTTCGACT
CCGGGGAAACCGCCGAAGCCACGCGGCTCAAAAGAACAGCACGGCGCAGATATACCCGCAGAAAGAATCG
GATCTGCTACCTGCAGGAGATCTTTAGTAATGAGATGGCTAAGGTGGATGACTCTTTCTTCCATAGGCTG
GAGGAGTCCTTTTTGGTGGAGGAGGATAAAAAGCACGAGCGCCACCCAATCTTTGGCAATATCGTGGACG
AGGTGGCGTACCATGAAAAGTACCCAACCATATATCATCTGAGGAAGAAGCTTGTAGACAGTACTGATAA
GGCTGACTTGCGGTTGATCTATCTCGCGCTGGCGCATATGATCAAATTTCGGGGACACTTCCTCATCGAG
GGGGACCTGAACCCAGACAACAGCGATGTCGACAAACTCTTTATCCAACTGGTTCAGACTTACAATCAGC
TTTTCGAAGAGAACCCGATCAACGCATCCGGAGTTGACGCCAAAGCAATCCTGAGCGCTAGGCTGTCCAA
ATCCCGGCGGCTCGAAAACCTCATCGCACAGCTCCCTGGGGAGAAGAAGAACGGCCTGTTTGGTAATCTT
ATCGCCCTGTCACTCGGGCTGACCCCCAACTTTAAATCTAACTTCGACCTGGCCGAAGATGCCAAGCTTC
AACTGAGCAAAGACACCTACGATGATGATCTCGACAATCTGCTGGCCCAGATCGGCGACCAGTACGCAGA
CCTTTTTTTGGCGGCAAAGAACCTGTCAGACGCCATTCTGCTGAGTGATATTCTGCGAGTGAACACGGAG
ATCACCAAAGCTCCGCTGAGCGCTAGTATGATCAAGCGCTATGATGAGCACCACCAAGACTTGACTTTGC
TGAAGGCCCTTGTCAGACAGCAACTGCCTGAGAAGTACAAGGAAATTTTCTTCGATCAGTCTAAAAATGG
CTACGCCGGATACATTGACGGCGGAGCAAGCCAGGAGGAATTTTACAAATTTATTAAGCCCATCTTGGAA
AAAATGGACGGCACCGAGGAGCTGCTGGTAAAGCTTAACAGAGAAGATCTGTTGCGCAAACAGCGCACTT
TCGACAATGGAAGCATCCCCCACCAGATTCACCTGGGCGAACTGCACGCTATCCTCAGGCGGCAAGAGGA
TTTCTACCCCTTTTTGAAAGATAACAGGGAAAAGATTGAGAAAATCCTCACATTTCGGATACCCTACTAT
GTAGGCCCCCTCGCCCGGGGAAATTCCAGATTCGCGTGGATGACTCGCAAATCAGAAGAGACCATCACTC
CCTGGAACTTCGAGGAAGTCGTGGATAAGGGGGCCTCTGCCCAGTCCTTCATCGAAAGGATGACTAACTT
TGATAAAAATCTGCCTAACGAAAAGGTGCTTCCTAAACACTCTCTGCTGTACGAGTACTTCACAGTTTAT
AACGAGCTCACCAAGGTCAAATACGTCACAGAAGGGATGAGAAAGCCAGCATTCCTGTCTGGAGAGCAGA
AGAAAGCTATCGTGGACCTCCTCTTCAAGACGAACCGGAAAGTTACCGTGAAACAGCTCAAAGAAGACTA
TTTCAAAAAGATTGAATGTTTCGACTCTGTTGAAATCAGCGGAGTGGAGGATCGCTTCAACGCATCCCTG
GGAACGTATCACGATCTCCTGAAAATCATTAAAGACAAGGACTTCCTGGACAATGAGGAGAACGAGGACA
TTCTTGAGGACATTGTCCTCACCCTTACGTTGTTTGAAGATAGGGAGATGATTGAAGAACGCTTGAAAAC
TTACGCTCATCTCTTCGACGACAAAGTCATGAAACAGCTCAAGAGGCGCCGATATACAGGATGGGGGCGG
CTGTCAAGAAAACTGATCAATGGGATCCGAGACAAGCAGAGTGGAAAGACAATCCTGGATTTTCTTAAGT
CCGATGGATTTGCCAACCGGAACTTCATGCAGTTGATCCATGATGACTCTCTCACCTTTAAGGAGGACAT
CCAGAAAGCACAAGTTTCTGGCCAGGGGGACAGTCTTCACGAGCACATCGCTAATCTTGCAGGTAGCCCA
GCTATCAAAAAGGGAATACTGCAGACCGTTAAGGTCGTGGATGAACTCGTCAAAGTAATGGGAAGGCATA
AGCCCGAGAATATCGTTATCGAGATGGCCCGAGAGAACCAAACTACCCAGAAGGGACAGAAGAACAGTAG
GGAAAGGATGAAGAGGATTGAAGAGGGTATAAAAGAACTGGGGTCCCAAATCCTTAAGGAACACCCAGTT
GAAAACACCCAGCTTCAGAATGAGAAGCTCTACCTGTACTACCTGCAGAACGGCAGGGACATGTACGTGG
ATCAGGAACTGGACATCAATCGGCTCTCCGACTACGACGTGGATGCCATCGTGCCCCAGTCTTTTCTCAA
AGATGATTCTATTGATAATAAAGTGTTGACAAGATCCGATAAAAATAGAGGGAAGAGTGATAACGTCCCC
TCAGAAGAAGTTGTCAAGAAAATGAAAAATTATTGGCGGCAGCTGCTGAACGCCAAACTGATCACACAAC
GGAAGTTCGATAATCTGACTAAGGCTGAACGAGGTGGCCTGTCTGAGTTGGATAAAGCCGGCTTCATCAA
AAGGCAGCTTGTTGAGACACGCCAGATCACCAAGCACGTGGCCCAAATTCTCGATTCACGCATGAACACC
AAGTACGATGAAAATGACAAACTGATTCGAGAGGTGAAAGTTATTACTCTGAAGTCTAAGCTGGTCTCAG
ATTTCAGAAAGGACTTTCAGTTTTATAAGGTGAGAGAGATCAACAATTACCACCATGCGCATGATGCCTA
CCTGAATGCAGTGGTAGGCACTGCACTTATCAAAAAATATCCCAAGCTTGAATCTGAATTTGTTTACGGA
GACTATAAAGTGTACGATGTTAGGAAAATGATCGCAAAGTCTGAGCAGGAAATAGGCAAGGCCACCGCTA
AGTACTTCTTTTACAGCAATATTATGAATTTTTTCAAGACCGAGATTACACTGGCCAATGGAGAGATTCG
GAAGCGACCACTTATCGAAACAAACGGAGAAACAGGAGAAATCGTGTGGGACAAGGGTAGGGATTTCGCG
ACAGTCCGGAAGGTCCTGTCCATGCCGCAGGTGAACATCGTTAAAAAGACCGAAGTACAGACCGGAGGCT
TCTCCAAGGAAAGTATCCTCCCGAAAAGGAACAGCGACAAGCTGATCGCACGCAAAAAAGATTGGGACCC
CAAGAAATACGGCGGATTCGATTCTCCTACAGTCGCTTACAGTGTACTGGTTGTGGCCAAAGTGGAGAAA
GGGAAGTCTAAAAAACTCAAAAGCGTCAAGGAACTGCTGGGCATCACAATCATGGAGCGATCAAGCTTCG
AAAAAAACCCCATCGACTTTCTCGAGGCGAAAGGATATAAAGAGGTCAAAAAAGACCTCATCATTAAGCT
TCCCAAGTACTCTCTCTTTGAGCTTGAAAACGGCCGGAAACGAATGCTCGCTAGTGCGGGCGAGCTGCAG
AAAGGTAACGAGCTGGCACTGCCCTCTAAATACGTTAATTTCTTGTATCTGGCCAGCCACTATGAAAAGC
TCAAAGGGTCTCCCGAAGATAATGAGCAGAAGCAGCTGTTCGTGGAACAACACAAACACTACCTTGATGA
GATCATCGAGCAAATAAGCGAATTCTCCAAAAGAGTGATCCTCGCCGACGCTAACCTCGATAAGGTGCTT
TCTGCTTACAATAAGCACAGGGATAAGCCCATCAGGGAGCAGGCAGAAAACATTATCCACTTGTTTACTC
TGACCAACTTGGGCGCGCCTGCAGCCTTCAAGTACTTCGACACCACCATAGACAGAAAGCGGTACACCTC
TACAAAGGAGGTCCTGGACGCCACACTGATTCATCAGTCAATTACGGGGCTCTATGAAACAAGAATCGAC
CTCTCTCAGCTCGGTGGAGACAGCAGGGCTGACCCCAAGAAGAAGAGGAAGGTGGCTAGCGATGCTAAGT
CACTGACTGCCTGGTCCCGGACACTGGTGACCTTCAAGGATGTGTTTGTGGACTTCACCAGGGAGGAGTG
GAAGCTGCTGGACACTGCTCAGCAGATCCTGTACAGAAATGTGATGCTGGAGAACTATAAGAACCTGGTT
TCCTTGGGTTATCAGCTTACTAAGCCAGATGTGATCCTCCGGTTGGAGAAGGGAGAAGAGCCCTGGCTGG
TGGAGAGAGAAATTCACCAAGAGACCCATCCTGATTCAGAGACTGCATTTGAAATCAAATCATCAGTTCC
GAAAAAGAAACGCAAAGTTTGAGCTAGCCCGGGTAGGGGAGGCGCTTTTCCCAAGGCAGTCTGGAGCATG
CGCTTTAGCAGCCCCGCTGGGCACTTGGCGCTACACAAGTGGCCTCTGGCCTCGCACACATTCCACATCC
ACCGGTAGGCGCCAACCGGCTCCGTTCTTTGGTGGCCCCTTCGCGCCACCTTCTACTCCTCCCCTAGTCA
GGAAGTTCCCCCCCGCCCCGCAGCTCGCGTCGTGCAGGACGTGACAAATGGAAGTAGCACGTCTCACTAG
TCTCGTGCAGATGGACAGCACCGCTGAGCAATGGAAGCGGGTAGGCCTTTGGGGCAGCGGCCAATAGCAG
CTTTGCTCCTTCGCTTTCTGGGCTCAGAGGCTGGGAAGGGGTGGGTCCGGGGGCGGGCTCAGGGGCGGGC
TCAGGGGCGGGGCGGGCGCCCGAAGGTCCTCCGGAGGCCCGGCATTCTGCACGCTTCAAAAGCGCACGTC
TGCCGCGCTGTTCTCCTCTTCCTCATCTCCGGGCCTTTCGACCTGCATCCCGCCACCATGAAAAAGCCTG
AACTCACCGCGACGTCTGTCGAGAAGTTTCTGATCGAAAAGTTCGACAGCGTCTCCGACCTGATGCAGCT
CTCGGAGGGCGAAGAATCTCGTGCTTTCAGCTTCGATGTAGGAGGGCGTGGATATGTCCTGCGGGTAAAT
AGCTGCGCCGATGGTTTCTACAAAGATCGTTATGTTTATCGGCACTTTGCATCGGCCGCGCTCCCGATTC
CGGAAGTGCTTGACATTGGGGAATTCAGCGAGAGCCTGACCTATTGCATCTCCCGCCGTGCACAGGGTGT
CACGTTGCAAGACCTGCCTGAAACCGAACTGCCCGCTGTTCTGCAGCCGGTCGCGGAGGCCATGGATGCG
ATCGCTGCGGCCGATCTTAGCCAGACGAGCGGGTTCGGCCCATTCGGACCGCAAGGAATCGGTCAATACA
CTACATGGCGTGATTTCATATGCGCGATTGCTGATCCCCATGTGTATCACTGGCAAACTGTGATGGACGA
CACCGTCAGTGCGTCCGTCGCGCAGGCTCTCGATGAGCTGATGCTTTGGGCCGAGGACTGCCCCGAAGTC
CGGCACCTCGTGCACGCGGATTTCGGCTCCAACAATGTCCTGACGGACAATGGCCGCATAACAGCGGTCA
TTGACTGGAGCGAGGCGATGTTCGGGGATTCCCAATACGAGGTCGCCAACATCTTCTTCTGGAGGCCGTG
GTTGGCTTGTATGGAGCAGCAGACGCGCTACTTCGAGCGGAGGCATCCGGAGCTTGCAGGATCGCCGCGG
CTCCGGGCGTATATGCTCCGCATTGGTCTTGACCAACTCTATCAGAGCTTGGTTGACGGCAATTTCGATG
ATGCAGCTTGGGCGCAGGGTCGATGCGACGCAATCGTCCGATCCGGAGCCGGGACTGTCGGGCGTACACA
AATCGCCCGCAGAAGCGCGGCCGTCTGGACCGATGGCTGTGTAGAAGTACTCGCCGATAGTGGAAACCGA
CGCCCCAGCACTCGTCCGAGGGCAAAGGAATAGACCGGTTGATAATAGATAACTTCGTATAGCATACATT
ATACGAAGTTATGAATTCGATATCAAGCTTATCGATAATCAACCTCTGGATTACAAAATTTGTGAAAGAT
TGACTGGTATTCTTAACTATGTTGCTCCTTTTACGCTATGTGGATACGCTGCTTTAATGCCTTTGTATCA
TGCTATTGCTTCCCGTATGGCTTTCATTTTCTCCTCCTTGTATAAATCCTGGTTGCTGTCTCTTTATGAG
GAGTTGTGGCCCGTTGTCAGGCAACGTGGCGTGGTGTGCACTGTGTTTGCTGACGCAACCCCCACTGGTT
GGGGCATTGCCACCACCTGTCAGCTCCTTTCCGGGACTTTCGCTTTCCCCCTCCCTATTGCCACGGCGGA
ACTCATCGCCGCCTGCCTTGCCCGCTGCTGGACAGGGGCTCGGCTGTTGGGCACTGACAATTCCGTGGTG
TTGTCGGGGAAATCATCGTCCTTTCCTTGGCTGCTCGCCTGTGTTGCCACCTGGATTCTGCGCGGGACGT
CCTTCTGCTACGTCCCTTCGGCCCTCAATCCAGCGGACCTTCCTTCCCGCGGCCTGCTGCCGGCTCTGCG
GCCTCTTCCGCGTCTTCGCCTTCGCCCTCAGACGAGTCGGATCTCCCTTTGGGCCGCCTCCCCGCATCGA
TACCGTCGACCTCGAGACCTAGAAAAACATGGAGCAATCACAAGTAGCAATACAGCAGCTACCAATGCTG
ATTGTGCCTGGCTAGAAGCACAAGAGGAGGAGGAGGTGGGTTTTCCAGTCACACCTCAGGTACCTTTAAG
ACCAATGACTTACAAGGCAGCTGTAGATCTTAGCCACTTTTTAAAAGAAAAGGGGGGACTGGAAGGGCTA
ATTCACTCCCAACGAAGACAAGATATCCTTGATCTGTGGATCTACCACACACAAGGCTACTTCCCTGATT
GGCAGAACTACACACCAGGGCCAGGGATCAGATATCCACTGACCTTTGGATGGTGCTACAAGCTAGTACC
AGTTGAGCAAGAGAAGGTAGAAGAAGCCAATGAAGGAGAGAACACCCGCTTGTTACACCCTGTGAGCCTG
CATGGGATGGATGACCCGGAGAGAGAAGTATTAGAGTGGAGGTTTGACAGCCGCCTAGCATTTCATCACA
TGGCCCGAGAGCTGCATCCGGACTGTACTGGGTCTCTCTGGTTAGACCAGATCTGAGCCTGGGAGCTCTC
TGGCTAACTAGGGAACCCACTGCTTAAGCCTCAATAAAGCTTGCCTTGAGTGCTTCAAGTAGTGTGTGCC
CGTCTGTTGTGTGACTCTGGTAACTAGAGATCCCTCAGACCCTTTTAGTCAGTGTGGAAAATCTCTAGCA
GGGCCCGTTTAAACCCGCTGATCAGCCTCGACTGTGCCTTCTAGTTGCCAGCCATCTGTTGTTTGCCCCT
CCCCCGTGCCTTCCTTGACCCTGGAAGGTGCCACTCCCACTGTCCTTTCCTAATAAAATGAGGAAATTGC
ATCGCATTGTCTGAGTAGGTGTCATTCTATTCTGGGGGGTGGGGTGGGGCAGGACAGCAAGGGGGAGGAT
TGGGAAGACAATAGCAGGCATGCTGGGGATGCGGTGGGCTCTATGGCTTCTGAGGCGGAAAGAACCAGCT
GGGGCTCTAGGGGGTATCCCC
[124 nt withheld, positions 11922-12045]
C
[91 nt withheld, positions 12047-12137]
A
[49 nt withheld, positions 12139-12187]
CCTTTGACGTTGGAGTCCACGTTCTTT
[37 nt withheld, positions 12215-12251]
ACCCTATCTCGGTCTATTCTTTTGATTTATAAGGGATTTTGCCGATTTCGGCCTATTGGTTAAAAAATGA
GCTGATTTAACAAAAATTTAACGCGAATTAATTCTGTGGAATGTGTGTCAGTTAGGGTGTGGAAAGTCCC
CAGGCTCCCCAGCAGGCAGAAGTATGCAAAGCATGCATCTCAATTAGTCAGCAACCAGGTGTGGAAAGTC
CCCAGGCTCCCCAGCAGGCAGAAGTATGCAAAGCATGCATCTCAATTAGTCAGCAACCATAGTCCCGCCC
CTAACTCCGCCCATCCCGCCCCTAACTCCGCCCAGTTCCGCCCATTCTCCGCCCCATGGCTGACTAATTT
TTTTTATTTATGCAGAGGCCGAGGCCGCCTCTGCCTCTGAGCTATTCCAGAAGTAGTGAGGAGGCTTTTT
TGGAGGCCTAGGCTTTTGCAAAAAGCTCCCGGGAGCTTGTATATCCATTTTCGGATCTGATCAGCACGTG
TTGACAATTAATCATCGGCATAGTATATCGGCATAGTATAATACGACAAGGTGAGGAACTAAACCATGGC
CAAGTTGACCAGTGCCGTTCCGGTGCTCACCGCGCGCGACGTCGCCGGAGCGGTCGAGTTCTGGACCGAC
CGGCTCGGGTTCTCCCGGGACTTCGTGGAGGACGACTTCGCCGGTGTGGTCCGGGACGACGTGACCCTGT
TCATCAGCGCGGTCCAGGACCAGGTGGTGCCGGACAACACCCTGGCCTGGGTGTGGGTGCGCGGCCTGGA
CGAGCTGTACGCCGAGTGGTCGGAGGTCGTGTCCACGAACTTCCGGGACGCCTCCGGGCCGGCCATGACC
GAGATCGGCGAGCAGCCGTGGGGGCGGGAGTTCGCCCTGCGCGACCCGGCCGGCAACTGCGTGCACTTCG
TGGCCGAGGAGCAGGACTGACACGTGCTACGAGATTTCGATTCCACCGCCGCCTTCTATGAAAGGTTGGG
CTTCGGAATCGTTTTCCGGGACGCCGGCTGGATGATCCTCCAGCGCGGGGATCTCATGCTGGAGTTCTTC
GCCCACCCCAACTTGTTTATTGCAGCTTATAATGGTTACAAATAAAGCAATAGCATCACAAATTTCACAA
ATAAAGCATTTTTTTCACTGCATTCTAGTTGTGGTTTGTCCAAACTCATCAATGTATCTTATCATGTCTG
TATACCGTCGACCTCTAGCTAGAGCTTGGCGTAATCATGGTCATAGCTGTTTCCTGTGTGAAATTGTTAT
CCGCTCACAATTCCACACAACATACGAGCCGGAAGCATAAAGTGTAAAGCCTGGGGTGCCTAATGAGTGA
GCTAACTCACATTAATTGCGTTGCGCTCACTGCCCGCTTTCCAGTCGGGAAACCTGTCGTGCCAGCTGCA
TTAATGAATCGGCCAACGCGCGGGGAGAGGCGGTTTGCGTATTGGGCGCTCTTCCGCTTCCTCGCTCACT
GACTCGCTGCGCTCGGTCGTTCGGCTGCGGCGAGCGGTATCAGCTCACTCAAAGGCGGTAATACGGTTAT
CCACAGAATCAGGGGATAACGCAGGAAAGAACATGTGAGCAAAAGGCCAGCAAAAGGCCAGGAACCGTAA
AAAGGCCGCGTTGCTGGCGTTTTTCCATAGGCTCCGCCCCCCTGACGAGCATCACAAAAATCGACGCTCA
AGTCAGAGGTGGCGAAACCCGACAGGACTATAAAGATACCAGGCGTTTCCCCCTGGAAGCTCCCTCGTGC
GCTCTCCTGTTCCGACCCTGCCGCTTACCGGATACCTGTCCGCCTTTCTCCCTTCGGGAAGCGTGGCGCT
TTCTCATAGCTCACGCTGTAGGTATCTCAGTTCGGTGTAGGTCGTTCGCTCCAAGCTGGGCTGTGTGCAC
GAACCCCCCGTTCAGCCCGACCGCTGCGCCTTATCCGGTAACTATCGTCTTGAGTCCAACCCGGTAAGAC
ACGACTTATCGCCACTGGCAGCAGCCACTGGTAACAGGATTAGCAGAGCGAGGTATGTAGGCGGTGCTAC
AGAGTTCTTGAAGTGGTGGCCTAACTACGGCTACACTAGAAGAACAGTATTTGGTATCTGCGCTCTGCTG
AAGCCAGTTACCTTCGGAAAAAGAGTTGGTAGCTCTTGATCCGGCAAACAAACCACCGCTGGTAGCGGTG
GTTTTTTTGTTTGCAAGCAGCAGATTACGCGCAGAAAAAAAGGATCTCAAGAAGATCCTTTGATCTTTTC
TACGGGGTCTGACGCTCAGTGGAACGAAAACTCACGTTAAGGGATTTTGGTCATGAGATTATCAAAAAGG
ATCTTCACCTAGATCCTTTTAAATTAAAAATGAAGTTTTAAATCAATCTAAAGTATATATGAGTAAACTT
GGTCTGACAGTTACCAATGCTTAATCAGTGAGGCACCTATCTCAGCGATCTGTCTATTTCGTTCATCCAT
AGTTGCCTGACTCCCCGTCGTGTAGATAACTACGATACGGGAGGGCTTACCATCTGGCCCCAGTGCTGCA
ATGATACCGCGAGACCCACGCTCACCGGCTCCAGATTTATCAGCAATAAACCAGCCAGCCGGAAGGGCCG
AGCGCAGAAGTGGTCCTGCAACTTTATCCGCCTCCATCCAGTCTATTAATTGTTGCCGGGAAGCTAGAGT
AAGTAGTTCGCCAGTTAATAGTTTGCGCAACGTTGTTGCCATTGCTACAGGCATCGTGGTGTCACGCTCG
TCGTTTGGTATGGCTTCATTCAGCTCCGGTTCCCAACGATCAAGGCGAGTTACATGATCCCCCATGTTGT
GCAAAAAAGCGGTTAGCTCCTTCGGTCCTCCGATCGTTGTCAGAAGTAAGTTGGCCGCAGTGTTATCACT
CATGGTTATGGCAGCACTGCATAATTCTCTTACTGTCATGCCATCCGTAAGATGCTTTTCTGTGACTGGT
GAGTACTCAACCAAGTCATTCTGAGAATAGTGTATGCGGCGACCGAGTTGCTCTTGCCCGGCGTCAATAC
GGGATAATACCGCGCCACATAGCAGAACTTTAAAAGTGCTCATCATTGGAAAACGTTCTTCGGGGCGAAA
ACTCTCAAGGATCTTACCGCTGTTGAGATCCAGTTCGATGTAACCCACTCGTGCACCCAACTGATCTTCA
GCATCTTTTACTTTCACCAGCGTTTCTGGGTGAGCAAAAACAGGAAGGCAAAATGCCGCAAAAAAGGGAA
TAAGGGCGACACGGAAATGTTGAATACTCATACTCTTCCTTTTTCAATATTATTGAAGCATTTATCAGGG
TTATTGTCTCATGAGCGGATACATATTTGAATGTATTTAGAAAAATAAACAAATAGGGGTTCCGCGCACA
TTTCCCCGAAAAGTGCCACCTGACGTCGACGGATCGGGAGATCTCCCGATCCCCTATGGTGCACTCTCAG
TACAATCTGCTCTGATGCCGCATAGTTAAGCCAGTATCTGCTCCCTGCTTGTGTGTTGGAGGTCGCTGAG
TAGTGCGCGAGCAAAATTTAAGCTACAACAAGGCAAGGCTTGACCGACAATTGCATGAAGAATCTGCTTA
GGGTTAGGCGTTTTGCGCTGCTTCGCGATGTACGGGCCAGATATACGCGTT
