>Addgene plasmid #83890 | pLV-dCas9-KRAB-PGK-HygR | addgene partial sequence | sequence record 162713 | MSCV-rev 5'-CAGCGGGGCTGCTAAAGCGCATGC-3'
AACTTTGCGTTTCTTTTTCGGAACTGATGATTTGATTTCAAATGCAGTCTCTGAATCAGGATGGGTCTCT
TGGTGAATTTCTCTCTCCACCAGCCAGGGCTCTTCTCCCTTCTCCAACCGGAGGATCACATCTGGCTTAG
TAAGCTGATAACCCAAGGAAACCAGGTTCTTATAGTTCTCCAGCATCACATTTCTGTACAGGATCTGCTG
AGCAGTGTCCAGCAGCTTCCACTCCTCCCTGGTGAAGTCCACAAACACATCCTTGAAGGTCACCAGTGTC
CGGGACCAGGCAGTCAGTGACTTAGCATCGCTAGCCACCTTCCTCTTCTTCTTGGGGTCAGCCCTGCTGT
CTCCACCGAGCTGAGAGAGGTCGATTCTTGTTTCATAGAGCCCCGTAATTGACTGATGAATCAGTGTGGC
GTCCAGGACCTCCTTTGTAGAGGTGTACCGCTTTCTGTCTATGGTGGTGTCGAAGTACTTGAAGGCTGCA
GGCGCGCCCAAGTTGGTCAGAGTAAACAAGTGGATAATGTTTTCTGCCTGCTCCCTGATGGGCTTATCCC
TGTGCTTATTGTAAGCAGAAAGCACCTTATCGAGGTTAGCGTCGGCGAGGATCACTCTTTTGGAGAATTC
GCTTATTTGCTCGATGATCTCATCAAGGTAGTGTTTGTGTTGTTCCACGAACAGCTGCTTCTGCTCATTA
TCTTCGG
