>Addgene plasmid #83890 | pLV-dCas9-KRAB-PGK-HygR | addgene partial sequence | sequence record 162716 | hUBCpro-F 5'-TGAAGCTCCGGTTTTGAACT-3'
AATGTAATCATTTGGGTCAATATGTAATTTTCAGTGTTAGACTAGTAAATTGTCCGCTAAATTCTGGCCG
TTTTTGGCTTTTTTGTTAGACGAAGCTTGGGCTGCAGGTCGACTCTAGAGCCACCATGGACTACAAAGAC
CATGACGGTGATTATAAAGATCATGACATCGATTACAAGGATGACGATGACAAGATGGCCCCCAAGAAGA
AGAGGAAGGTGGGCCGCGGAATGGACAAGAAGTACTCCATTGGGCTCGCCATCGGCACAAACAGCGTCGG
CTGGGCCGTCATTACGGACGAGTACAAGGTGCCGAGCAAAAAATTCAAAGTTCTGGGCAATACCGATCGC
CACAGCATAAAGAAGAACCTCATTGGCGCCCTCCTGTTCGACTCCGGGGAAACCGCCGAAGCCACGCGGC
TCAAAAGAACAGCACGGCGCAGATATACCCGCAGAAAGAATCGGATCTGCTACCTGCAGGAGATCTTTAG
TAATGAGATGGCTAAGGTGGATGACTCTTTCTTCCATAGGCTGGAGGAGTCCTTTTTGGTGGAGGAGGAT
AAAAAGCACGAGCGCCACCCAATCTTTGGCAATATCGTGGACGAGGTGGCGTACCATGAAAAGTACCCAA
CCATATATCATCTGAGGAAGAAGCTTGTAGACAGTACTGATAAGGCTGACTTGCGGTTGATCTATCTCGC
GCTGGCGCATATGATCAAATTTCGGGGACACTTCCTCATCGAGGGGGACCTGAACCCAGACAACAGCGAT
GTCGACAAACTCTTTATCCAACTGGTTCAGACTTACAATCAGCTTTTCGA
