>Addgene plasmid #83890 | pLV-dCas9-KRAB-PGK-HygR | addgene partial sequence | sequence record 162718 | hdCas9-R2 5'-CCGGCTTTATCCAACTCAGAC-3'
ATCGAACTTCCGTTGTGTGATCAGTTTGGCGTTCAGCAGCTGCCGCCAATAATTTTTCATTTTCTTGACA
ACTTCTTCTGAGGGGACGTTATCACTCTTCCCTCTATTTTTATCGGATCTTGTCAACACTTTATTATCAA
TAGAATCATCTTTGAGAAAAGACTGGGGCACGATGGCATCCACGTCGTAGTCGGAGAGCCGATTGATGTC
CAGTTCCTGATCCACGTACATGTCCCTGCCGTTCTGCAGGTAGTACAGGTAGAGCTTCTCATTCTGAAGC
TGGGTGTTTTCAACTGGGTGTTCCTTAAGGATTTGGGACCCCAGTTCTTTTATACCCTCTTCAATCCTCT
TCATCCTTTCCCTACTGTTCTTCTGTCCCTTCTGGGTAGTTTGGTTCTCTCGGGCCATCTCGATAACGAT
ATTCTCGGGCTTATGCCTTCCCATTACTTTGACGAGTTCATCCACGACCTTAACGGTCTGCAGTATTCCC
TTTTTGATAGCTGGGCTACCTGCAAGATTAGCGATGTGCTCGTGAAGACTGTCCCCCTGGCCAGAAACTT
GTGCTTTCTGGATGTCCTCCTTAAAGGTGA
