>Addgene plasmid #83890 | pLV-dCas9-KRAB-PGK-HygR | addgene partial sequence | sequence record 164866 | mPGK-F 5'-cattctgcacgcttcaaaag-3'
TCTCCGGGCCTTTCGACCTGCATCCCGCCACCATGAAAAAGCCTGAACTCACCGCGACGTCTGTCGAGAA
GTTTCTGATCGAAAAGTTCGACAGCGTCTCCGACCTGATGCAGCTCTCGGAGGGCGAAGAATCTCGTGCT
TTCAGCTTCGATGTAGGAGGGCGTGGATATGTCCTGCGGGTAAATAGCTGCGCCGATGGTTTCTACAAAG
ATCGTTATGTTTATCGGCACTTTGCATCGGCCGCGCTCCCGATTCCGGAAGTGCTTGACATTGGGGAATT
CAGCGAGAGCCTGACCTATTGCATCTCCCGCCGTGCACAGGGTGTCACGTTGCAAGACCTGCCTGAAACC
GAACTGCCCGCTGTTCTGCAGCCGGTCGCGGAGGCCATGGATGCGATCGCTGCGGCCGATCTTAGCCAGA
CGAGCGGGTTCGGCCCATTCGGACCGCAAGGAATCGGTCAATACACTACATGGCGTGATTTCATATGCGC
GATTGCTGATCCCCATGTGTATCACTGGCAAACTGTGATGGACGACACCGTCAGTGCGTCCGTCGCGCAG
GCTCTCGATGAGCTGATGCTTTGGGCCGAGGACTGCCCCGAAGTCCGGCACCTCGTGCACGCGGATTTCG
GCTCCAACAATGTCCTGACGGACAATGGCCGCATAACAGCGGTCATTGACTGGAGCGAGGCGATGTTCGG
GGATTCCCAATACGAGGTCGCCAACATCTTCTTCTGGAGGCCGTGGTTGGCTTGTATGGAGCAGCAGACG
CGCTACTTCGAGCG
